Addgene plasmid #79612: pRS315e_pGal-PmCDA1
Purpose: Expresses PmCDA1 in yeast cells
Depositing lab: Akihiko Kondo. Depositing organization: Kobe University. Publication: Targeted nucleotide editing using hybrid prokaryotic and vertebrate adaptive immune systems. Nishida K, Arazoe T, Yachie N, Banno S, Kakimoto M, Tabata M, Mochizuki M, Miyabe A, Araki M, Hara KY, Shimatani Z, Kondo A. Science. 2016 Aug 4. pii: aaf8729. 10.1126/science.aaf8729 PubMed 27492474.
Backbone
  Vector backbone: pRS315
  Backbone size w/o insert (bp): 6000
  Total vector size (bp): 7604
  Modifications to backbone: EcoRI site is mutated in Leu2
  Vector type: Yeast Expression
  Selectable markers: LEU2
Growth in bacteria
  Bacterial resistance: Ampicillin, 100 μg/mL
  Growth temperature: 37°C
  Growth strain: DH5alpha
  Copy number: High Copy
Gene/Insert
  Gene/Insert name: PmCDA1
  Promoter: pGal1
  Cloning method: Gibson Cloning
  Sequencing primers: 5′ caggaaacagctatgac; 3′ gtaaaacgacggccagt
Resource information
  A portion of this plasmid was derived from a plasmid made by: This is derived from Addgene plasmid ID43804.
Terms and licenses: Academic/Nonprofit Terms; Industry Terms: Not Available to Industry
How to cite: pRS315e_pGal-PmCDA1 was a gift from Akihiko Kondo (Addgene plasmid # 79612 ; http://n2t.net/addgene:79612 ; RRID:Addgene_79612)
