[The description below was written by a language model from this plasmid's Addgene catalogue record and pLannotate feature annotations shown in this document.]
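Description:
pRS315e_pGal-PmCDA1 is a yeast expression plasmid of about 7.6 kb built on the pRS315 shuttle backbone, intended for galactose-inducible production of the cytidine deaminase PmCDA1 in Saccharomyces cerevisiae. In yeast it is maintained through a CEN6/ARS element, which gives stable, low-copy centromeric propagation, and it is selected by complementation of leucine auxotrophy with the LEU2 marker under its own promoter. The "e" variant of the backbone carries a mutated EcoRI site within LEU2. In E. coli the plasmid replicates from a high-copy ColE1/pUC-type origin and is selected with ampicillin via β-lactamase. An f1 origin and remnants of the pBluescript-style cloning region (lac promoter and operator, lacZα fragment, T3 and T7 promoters) are also present as backbone legacy.

The expression cassette sits in the former multiple cloning site and consists of the GAL1,10 promoter, the PmCDA1 coding sequence from the sea lamprey Petromyzon marinus, and the ADH1 transcription terminator. The GAL1,10 promoter is regulated by Gal4, so transcription is induced by galactose. The annotation also detects a short partial match to Strep-Tag II just upstream of the deaminase, but the catalogue entry lists no tags, so its significance is unclear. The insert was assembled by Gibson cloning, and part of the plasmid derives from an earlier deposited construct.

The plasmid comes from work on targeted nucleotide editing that combines CRISPR components with a vertebrate deaminase. The record itself states only that it expresses PmCDA1 in yeast. No Cas9 fusion partner or guide RNA cassette is annotated, so it appears to supply the deaminase alone.
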