Features (pLannotate 1.2.2; 25 found; start..end, strand, type, name):
     70..573     -  misc_feature   CEN/ARS: S. cerevisiae CEN6 centromere fused to an autonomously replicating sequence
    610..714     +  promoter       AmpR promoter: bla
    715..1575    +  CDS            AmpR: β-lactamase; bla; confers resistance to ampicillin, carbenicillin, and related antibiotics
   1746..2334    +  rep_origin     ori: high-copy-number ColE1/pMB1/pBR322/pUC origin of replication
   2517..2609    +  CDS            lacI (fragment): lac repressor; lacI; The lac repressor binds to the lac operator to inhibit transcription in E. coli. This inhibition can be relieved by adding lactose or isopropyl-β-D-thiogalactopyranoside (IPTG).
   2622..2643    +  protein_bind   CAP binding site: CAP binding activates transcription in the presence of cAMP. E. coli catabolite activator protein
   2658..2688    +  promoter       lac promoter: promoter for the E. coli lac operon
   2696..2712    +  protein_bind   lac operator: The lac repressor binds to the lac operator to inhibit transcription in E. coli. This inhibition can be relieved by adding lactose or isopropyl-β-D-thiogalactopyranoside (IPTG). lac repressor encoded by lacI
   2757..2775    +  promoter       T3 promoter: promoter for bacteriophage T3 RNA polymerase
   2788..2814    -  misc_feature   MCS (fragment): pBluescript multiple cloning site
   2818..3482    +  promoter       GAL1,10 promoter: GAL1 and GAL10 genes of S. cerevisiae; divergent inducible promoter, regulated by Gal4
   3494..3516    +  CDS            Strep-Tag II (fragment): peptide that binds Strep-Tactin®, an engineered form of streptavidin
   3530..4154    +  CDS            PmCDA1 (fragment): cytidine deaminase from the sea lamprey Petromyzon marinus (Rogozin et al., 2007)
   4184..4371    +  terminator     ADH1 terminator: S. cerevisiae ADH1; transcription terminator for the S. cerevisiae alcohol dehydrogenase 1 (ADH1) gene
   4408..4453    -  terminator     T7 terminator: transcription terminator for bacteriophage T7 RNA polymerase
   4490..4508    -  promoter       T7 promoter: promoter for bacteriophage T7 RNA polymerase
   4511..4668    +  CDS            lacZα (fragment): LacZα fragment of β-galactosidase; lacZ fragment
   4676..5131    +  rep_origin     f1 ori (sequence partly withheld): f1 bacteriophage origin of replication; arrow indicates direction of (+) strand synthesis
   5132..5184    -  misc_feature   bom (fragment): basis of mobility region from pBR322
   5191..5283    +  CDS            YCC1_YEAST (fragment): Protein uncertain: Swiss-Prot protein existence level 5. From Saccharomyces cerevisiae (strain ATCC 204508 / S288c) (Baker's yeast).
   5431..5835    +  promoter       LEU2 promoter: S. cerevisiae LEU2
   5848..6942    +  CDS            LEU2: 3-isopropylmalate dehydrogenase, required for leucine biosynthesis; S. cerevisiae LEU2; yeast auxotrophic marker
   7304..7420    -  CDS            NFS1 (fragment): NFS1_YEAST - Also known as SPL1 From Saccharomyces cerevisiae (strain ATCC 204508 / S288c) (Baker's yeast).
   7419..7469    -  misc_feature   bom (fragment): basis of mobility region from pBR322
   7571..1       -  CDS            rop (fragment) (across the origin): Rop protein, which maintains plasmids at low copy number; rop
>Addgene plasmid #79612 | pRS315e_pGal-PmCDA1 | depositor full sequence | sequence record 152577 | pRS315e_pGal-PmCDA1 sequence 7605 bps
GACGAAAGGGCCTCGTGATACGCCTATTTTTATAGGTTAATGTCATGATAATAATGGTTTCTTAGGACGG
ATCGCTTGCCTGTAACTTACACGCGCCTCGTATCTTTTAATGATGGAATAATTTGGGAATTTACTCTGTG
TTTATTTATTTTTATGTTTTGTATTTGGATTTTAGAAAGTAAATAAAGAAGGTAGAAGAGTTACGGAATG
AAGAAAAAAAAATAAACAAAGGTTTAAAAAATTTCAACAAAAAGCGTACTTTACATATATATTTATTAGA
CAAGAAAAGCAGATTAAATAGATATACATTCGATTAACGATAAGTAAAATGTAAAATCACAGGATTTTCG
TGTGTGGTCTTCTACACAGACAAGATGAAACAATTCGGCATTAATACCTGAGAGCAGGAAGAGCAAGATA
AAAGGTAGTATTTGTTGGCGATCCCCCTAGAGTCTTTTACATCTTCGGAAAACAAAAACTATTTTTTCTT
TAATTTCTTTTTTTACTTTCTATTTTTAATTTATATATTTATATTAAAAAATTTAAATTATAATTATTTT
TATAGCACGTGATGAAAAGGACCCAGGTGGCACTTTTCGGGGAAATGTGCGCGGAACCCCTATTTGTTTA
TTTTTCTAAATACATTCAAATATGTATCCGCTCATGAGACAATAACCCTGATAAATGCTTCAATAATATT
GAAAAAGGAAGAGTATGAGTATTCAACATTTCCGTGTCGCCCTTATTCCCTTTTTTGCGGCATTTTGCCT
TCCTGTTTTTGCTCACCCAGAAACGCTGGTGAAAGTAAAAGATGCTGAAGATCAGTTGGGTGCACGAGTG
GGTTACATCGAACTGGATCTCAACAGCGGTAAGATCCTTGAGAGTTTTCGCCCCGAAGAACGTTTTCCAA
TGATGAGCACTTTTAAAGTTCTGCTATGTGGCGCGGTATTATCCCGTATTGACGCCGGGCAAGAGCAACT
CGGTCGCCGCATACACTATTCTCAGAATGACTTGGTTGAGTACTCACCAGTCACAGAAAAGCATCTTACG
GATGGCATGACAGTAAGAGAATTATGCAGTGCTGCCATAACCATGAGTGATAACACTGCGGCCAACTTAC
TTCTGACAACGATCGGAGGACCGAAGGAGCTAACCGCTTTTTTTCACAACATGGGGGATCATGTAACTCG
CCTTGATCGTTGGGAACCGGAGCTGAATGAAGCCATACCAAACGACGAGCGTGACACCACGATGCCTGTA
GCAATGGCAACAACGTTGCGCAAACTATTAACTGGCGAACTACTTACTCTAGCTTCCCGGCAACAATTAA
TAGACTGGATGGAGGCGGATAAAGTTGCAGGACCACTTCTGCGCTCGGCCCTTCCGGCTGGCTGGTTTAT
TGCTGATAAATCTGGAGCCGGTGAGCGTGGGTCTCGCGGTATCATTGCAGCACTGGGGCCAGATGGTAAG
CCCTCCCGTATCGTAGTTATCTACACGACGGGCAGTCAGGCAACTATGGATGAACGAAATAGACAGATCG
CTGAGATAGGTGCCTCACTGATTAAGCATTGGTAACTGTCAGACCAAGTTTACTCATATATACTTTAGAT
TGATTTAAAACTTCATTTTTAATTTAAAAGGATCTAGGTGAAGATCCTTTTTGATAATCTCATGACCAAA
ATCCCTTAACGTGAGTTTTCGTTCCACTGAGCGTCAGACCCCGTAGAAAAGATCAAAGGATCTTCTTGAG
ATCCTTTTTTTCTGCGCGTAATCTGCTGCTTGCAAACAAAAAAACCACCGCTACCAGCGGTGGTTTGTTT
GCCGGATCAAGAGCTACCAACTCTTTTTCCGAAGGTAACTGGCTTCAGCAGAGCGCAGATACCAAATACT
GTCCTTCTAGTGTAGCCGTAGTTAGGCCACCACTTCAAGAACTCTGTAGCACCGCCTACATACCTCGCTC
TGCTAATCCTGTTACCAGTGGCTGCTGCCAGTGGCGATAAGTCGTGTCTTACCGGGTTGGACTCAAGACG
ATAGTTACCGGATAAGGCGCAGCGGTCGGGCTGAACGGGGGGTTCGTGCACACAGCCCAGCTTGGAGCGA
ACGACCTACACCGAACTGAGATACCTACAGCGTGAGCATTGAGAAAGCGCCACGCTTCCCGAAGGGAGAA
AGGCGGACAGGTATCCGGTAAGCGGCAGGGTCGGAACAGGAGAGCGCACGAGGGAGCTTCCAGGGGGGAA
CGCCTGGTATCTTTATAGTCCTGTCGGGTTTCGCCACCTCTGACTTGAGCGTCGATTTTTGTGATGCTCG
TCAGGGGGGCCGAGCCTATGGAAAAACGCCAGCAACGCGGCCTTTTTACGGTTCCTGGCCTTTTGCTGGC
CTTTTGCTCACATGTTCTTTCCTGCGTTATCCCCTGATTCTGTGGATAACCGTATTACCGCCTTTGAGTG
AGCTGATACCGCTCGCCGCAGCCGAACGACCGAGCGCAGCGAGTCAGTGAGCGAGGAAGCGGAAGAGCGC
CCAATACGCAAACCGCCTCTCCCCGCGCGTTGGCCGATTCATTAATGCAGCTGGCACGACAGGTTTCCCG
ACTGGAAAGCGGGCAGTGAGCGCAACGCAATTAATGTGAGTTACCTCACTCATTAGGCACCCCAGGCTTT
ACACTTTATGCTTCCGGCTCCTATGTTGTGTGGAATTGTGAGCGGATAACAATTTCACACAGGAAACAGC
TATGACCATGATTACGCCAAGCTCGGAATTAACCCTCACTAAAGGGAACAAAAGCTGGGTACCGGGCCCC
CCCTCGAGGTCGACTAGTTTCAAAAATTCTTACTTTTTTTTTGGATGGACGCAAAGAAGTTTAATAATCA
TATTACATGGCATTACCACCATATACATATCCATATACATATCCATATCTAATCTTACTTATATGTTGTG
GAAATGTAAAGAGCCCCATTATCTTAGCCTAAAAAAACCTTCTCTTTGGAACTTTCAGTAATACGCTTAA
CTGCTCATTGCTATATTGAAGTACGGATTAGAAGCCGCCGAGCGGGTGACAGCCCTCCGAAGGAAGACTC
TCCTCCGTGCGTCCTCGTCTTCACCGGTCGCGTTCCTGAAACGCAGATGTGCCTCGCGCCGCACTGCTCC
GAACAATAAAGATTCTACAATACTAGCTTTTATGGTTATGAAGAGGAAAAATTGGCAGTAACCTGGCCCC
ACAAACCTTCAAATGAACGAATCAAATTAACAACCATAGGATGATAATGCGATTAGTTTTTTAGCCTTAT
TTCTGGGGTAATTAATCAGCGAAGCGATGATTTTTGATCTATTAACAGATATATAAATGCAAAAACTGCA
TAACCACTTTAACTAATACTTTCAACATTTTCGGTTTGTATTACTTCTTATTCAAATGTAATAAAAGTAT
CAACAAAAAATTGTTAATATACCTCTATACTTTAACGTCAAGGAGAAAAAACCCATGGTGGCCTGGAGCC
ACCCGCAGTTCGAAAAAGGCGGCGGATCGATGACCGACGCTGAGTACGTGAGAATCCATGAGAAGTTGGA
CATCTACACGTTTAAGAAACAGTTTTTCAACAACAAAAAATCCGTGTCGCATAGATGCTACGTTCTCTTT
GAATTAAAACGACGGGGTGAACGTAGAGCGTGTTTTTGGGGCTATGCTGTGAATAAACCACAGAGCGGGA
CAGAACGTGGCATTCACGCCGAAATCTTTAGCATTAGAAAAGTCGAAGAATACCTGCGCGACAACCCCGG
ACAATTCACGATAAATTGGTACTCATCCTGGAGTCCTTGTGCAGATTGCGCTGAAAAGATCTTAGAATGG
TATAACCAGGAGCTGCGGGGGAACGGCCACACTTTGAAAATCTGGGCTTGCAAACTCTATTACGAGAAAA
ATGCGAGGAATCAAATTGGGCTGTGGAACCTCAGAGATAACGGGGTTGGGTTGAATGTAATGGTAAGTGA
ACACTACCAATGTTGCAGGAAAATATTCATCCAATCGTCGCACAATCAATTGAATGAGAATAGATGGCTT
GAGAAGACTTTGAAGCGAGCTGAAAAACGACGGAGCGAGTTGTCCATTATGATTCAGGTAAAAATACTCC
ACACCACTAAGAGTCCTGCTGTTTCTAGAGGCTCCGGATAAGGATCCTAATAAGCGAATTTCTTATGATT
TATGATTTTTATTATTAAATAAGTTATAAAAAAAATAAGTGTATACAAATTTTAAAGTGACTCTTAGGTT
TTAAAACGAAAATTCTTATTCTTGAGTAACTCTTTCCTGTAGGTCAGGTTGCTTTCTCAGGTATAGCATG
AGGTCGCTCTTATTGACCACACCTCTACCGGCATGCCGAGCAAATGCCTGCAAATCGCTCCCGGGCAAAA
AACCCCCTCAAGACCCGTTTAGAGGCCCCAAGGGGTTATGCTATGCATACCAAGCTTCCGCGGTGGAGCT
CCAATTCGCCCTATAGTGAGTCGTATTACAATTCACTGGCCGTCGTTTTACAACGTCGTGACTGGGAAAA
CCCTGGCGTTACCCAACTTAATCGCCTTGCAGCACATCCCCCCTTCGCCAGCTGGCGTAATAGCGAAGAG
GCCCGCACCGATCGCCCTTCCCAACAGTTGCGCAGCCTGAATGGCGAATGGCGCG
[124 nt withheld, positions 4676-4799]
C
[91 nt withheld, positions 4801-4891]
A
[49 nt withheld, positions 4893-4941]
CCTTTGACGTTGGAGTCCACGTTCTTT
[37 nt withheld, positions 4969-5005]
ACCCTATCTCGGTCTATTCTTTTGATTTATAAGGGATTTTGCCGATTTCGGCCTATTGGTTAAAAAATGA
GCTGATTTAACAAAAATTTAACGCGAATTTTAACAAAATATTAACGTTTACAATTTCCTGATGCGGTATT
TTCTCCTTACGCATCTGTGCGGTATTTCACACCGCATATCGACCCTCGAGGAGAACTTCTAGTATATCCA
CATACCTAATATTATTGCCTTATTAAAAATGGAATCGGAACAATTACATCAAAATCCACATTCTCTTCAA
AATCAATTGTCCTGTACTTCCTTGTTCATGTGTGTTCAAAAACGTTATATTTATAGGATAATTATACTCT
ATTTCTCAACAAGTAATTGGTTGTTTGGCCGAGCGGTCTAAGGCGCCTGATTCAAGAAATATCTTGACCG
CAGTTAACTGTGGGAATACTCAGGTATCGTAAGATGCAAGAGTTCGAATCTCTTAGCAACCATTATTTTT
TTCCTCAACATAACGAGAACACACAGGGGCGCTATCGCACAGAATCAAATTCGATGACTGGAAATTTTTT
GTTAATTTCAGAGGTCGCCTGACGCATATACCTTTTTCAACTGAAAAATTGGGAGAAAAAGGAAAGGTGA
GAGGCCGGAACCGGCTTTTCATATAGAATAGAGAAGCGTTCATGACTAAATGCTTGCATCACAATACTTG
AAGTTGACAATATTATTTAAGGACCTATTGTTTTTTCCAATAGGTGGTTAGCAATCGTCTTACTTTCTAA
CTTTTCTTACCTTTTACATTTCAGCAATATATATATATATTTCAAGGATATACCATTCTAATGTCTGCCC
CTATGTCTGCCCCTAAGAAGATCGTCGTTTTGCCAGGTGACCACGTTGGTCAAGAAATCACAGCCGAAGC
CATTAAGGTTCTTAAAGCTATTTCTGATGTTCGTTCCAATGTCAAGTTCGATTTCGAAAATCATTTAATT
GGTGGTGCTGCTATCGATGCTACAGGTGTCCCACTTCCAGATGAGGCGCTGGAAGCCTCCAAGAAGGTTG
ATGCCGTTTTGTTAGGTGCTGTGGGTGGTCCTAAATGGGGTACCGGTAGTGTTAGACCTGAACAAGGTTT
ACTAAAAATCCGTAAAGAACTTCAATTGTACGCCAACTTAAGACCATGTAACTTTGCATCCGACTCTCTT
TTAGACTTATCTCCAATCAAGCCACAATTTGCTAAAGGTACTGACTTCGTTGTTGTCAGAGAATTAGTGG
GAGGTATTTACTTTGGTAAGAGAAAGGAAGACGATGGTGATGGTGTCGCTTGGGATAGTGAACAATACAC
CGTTCCAGAAGTGCAAAGAATCACAAGAATGGCCGCTTTCATGGCCCTACAACATGAGCCACCATTGCCT
ATTTGGTCCTTGGATAAAGCTAATGTTTTGGCCTCTTCAAGATTATGGAGAAAAACTGTGGAGGAAACCA
TCAAGAACGAATTCCCTACATTGAAGGTTCAACATCAATTGATTGATTCTGCCGCCATGATCCTAGTTAA
GAACCCAACCCACCTAAATGGTATTATAATCACCAGCAACATGTTTGGTGATATCATCTCCGATGAAGCC
TCCGTTATCCCAGGTTCCTTGGGTTTGTTGCCATCTGCGTCCTTGGCCTCTTTGCCAGACAAGAACACCG
CATTTGGTTTGTACGAACCATGCCACGGTTCTGCTCCAGATTTGCCAAAGAATAAGGTTGACCCTATCGC
CACTATCTTGTCTGCTGCAATGATGTTGAAATTGTCATTGAACTTGCCTGAAGAAGGTAAGGCCATTGAA
GATGCAGTTAAAAAGGTTTTGGATGCAGGTATCAGAACTGGTGATTTAGGTGGTTCCAACAGTACCACCG
AAGTCGGTGATGCTGTCGCCGAAGAAGTTAAGAAAATCCTTGCTTAAAAAGATTCTCTTTTTTTATGATA
TTTGTACATAAACTTTATAAATGAAATTCATAATAGAAACGACACGAAATTACAAAATGGAATATGTTCA
TAGGGTAGACGAAACTATATACGCAATCTACATACATTTATCAAGAAGGAGAAAAAGGAGGATGTAAAGG
AATACAGGTAAGCAAATTGATACTAATGGCTCAACGTGATAAGGAAAAAGAATTGCACTTTAACATTAAT
ATTGACAAGGAGGAGGGCACCACACAAAAAGTTAGGTGTAACAGAAAATCATGAAACTATGATTCCTAAT
TTATATATTGGAGGATTTTCTCTAAAAAAAAAAAAATACAACAAATAAAAAACACTCAATGACCTGACCA
TTTGATGGAGTTTAAGTCAATACCTTCTTGAACCATTTCCCATAATGGTGAAAGTTCCCTCAAGAATTTT
ACTCTGTCAGAAACGGCCTTAACGACGTAGTCGATATGGTGCACTCTCAGTACAATCTGCTCTGATGCCG
CATAGTTAAGCCAGCCCCGACACCCGCCAACACCCGCTGACGCGCCCTGACGGGCTTGTCTGCTCCCGGC
ATCCGCTTACAGACAAGCTGTGACCGTCTCCGGGAGCTGCATGTGTCAGAGGTTTTCACCGTCATCACCG
AAACGCGCGA
