>Addgene plasmid #79612 | pRS315e_pGal-PmCDA1 | addgene partial sequence | sequence record 152575 | pHybLex_rev 5'-GAGTCACTTTAAAATTTGTATACAC-3'
AAATCATAAATCATAAGAAATTCGCTTATTAGGATCCTTATCCGGAGCCTCTAGAAACAGCAGGACTCTT
AGTGGTGTGGAGTATTTTTACCTGAATCATAATGGACAACTCGCTCCGTCGTTTTTCAGCTCGCTTCAAA
GTCTTCTCAAGCCATCTATTCTCATTCAATTGATTGTGCGACGATTGGATGAATATTTTCCTGCAACATT
GGTAGTGTTCACTTACCATTACATTCAACCCAACCCCGTTATCTCTGAGGTTCCACAGCCCAATTTGATT
CCTCGCATTTTTCTCGTAATAGAGTTTGCAAGCCCAGATTTTCAAAGTGTGGCCGTTCCCCCGCAGCTCC
TGGTTATACCATTCTAAGATCTTTTCAGCGCAATCTGCACAAGGACTCCAGGATGAGTACCAATTTATCG
TGAATTGTCCGGGGTTGTCGCGCAGGTATTCTTCGACTTTTCTAATGCTAAAGATTTCGGCGTGAATGCC
ACGTTCTGTCCCGCTCTGTGGTTTATTCACAGCATAGCCCCAAAAACACGCTCTACGTTCACCCCGTCGT
TTTAATTCAAAGAGAACGTAGCATCTATGCGACACGGATTTTTTGTTGTTGAAAAACTGTTTCTTAAACG
TGTAGATGTCCAACTTCTCATGGATTCTCACGTACTCAGCGTCGGTCATCGATCCGCCGCCTTTTTCGAA
CTGCGGGTGGCTCCAGGCCACCATGGGTTTTTTCTCCTTGACGTTAAAGTATAGAGGTATATTAACAATT
TTTTGTTGATACTTTTATTACATTTGAATAAGAAGTAATACAAACCGAA
