>Addgene plasmid #79612 | pRS315e_pGal-PmCDA1 | addgene partial sequence | sequence record 152576 | Leu2-F 5'-atgctgtcgccgaagaag-3'
GATTCTCTTTTTTTATGATATTTGTACATAAACTTTATAAATGAAATTCATAATAGAAACGACACGAAAT
TACAAAATGGAATATGTTCATAGGGTAGACGAAACTATATACGCAATCTACATACATTTATCAAGAAGGA
GAAAAAGGAGGATGTAAAGGAATACAGGTAAGCAAATTGATACTAATGGCTCAACGTGATAAGGAAAAAG
AATTGCACTTTAACATTAATATTGACAAGGAGGAGGGCACCACACAAAAAGTTAGGTGTAACAGAAAATC
ATGAAACTATGATTCCTAATTTATATATTGGAGGATTTTCTCTAAAAAAAAAAAAATACAACAAATAAAA
AACACTCAATGACCTGACCATTTGATGGAGTTTAAGTCAATACCTTCTTGAACCATTTCCCATAATGGTG
AAAGTTCCCTCAAGAATTTTACTCTGTCAGAAACGGCCTTAACGACGTAGTCGATATGGTGCACTCTCAG
TACAATCTGCTCTGATGCCGCATAGTTAAGCCAGCCCCGACACCCGCCAACACCCGCTGACGCGCCCTGA
CGGGCTTGTCTGCTCCCGGCATCCGCTTACAGACAAGCTGTGACCGTCTCCGGGAGCTGCATGTGTCAGA
GGTTTTCACCGTCATCACCGAAACGCGCGAGACGAAAGGGCCTCGTGATACGCCTATTTTTATAGGTTAA
TGTCATGATAATAATGGTTTCTTAGGACGGATCGCTTGCCTGTAACTTACACGCGCCTCGTATCTTTTAA
TGATGGAATAATTTGGGAATTTACTCTGTGTTTATTTATTT
